Addgene plasmid #84110: pFGC5941-PacI-ath-STTM2934
Purpose: target miRNA2934 for destruction in Arabidopsis thaliana
Depositing lab: Guiliang Tang. Depositing organization: Michigan Technological University. Publication: Construction of short tandem target mimic (STTM) to block the functions of plant and animal microRNAs. Tang G, Yan J, Gu Y, Qiao M, Fan R, Mao Y, Tang X. Methods. 2012 Oct;58(2):118-25. doi: 10.1016/j.ymeth.2012.10.006. Epub 2012 Oct 23. PubMed 23098881.
Backbone
  Vector backbone: pFGC5941-PacI
  Backbone manufacturer: Guiliang Tang (Addgene plasmid # 44182)
  Backbone size w/o insert (bp): 8608
  Vector type: Plant Expression
  Selectable markers: Basta
Growth in bacteria
  Bacterial resistance: Chloramphenicol and Kanamycin, 25 & 50 μg/mL
  Growth temperature: 37°C
  Growth strain: DH5alpha
  Copy number: High Copy
Gene/Insert
  Gene/Insert name: STTM2934
  Species: A. thaliana (mustard weed)
  Insert size (bp): 2846
  Promoter: 2x35S
  Cloning method: Restriction Enzyme; 5′ cloning site PacI (not destroyed); 3′ cloning site PacI (not destroyed)
  Sequencing primers: 5′ CACTATCCTTCGCAAGACCCTTCC; 3′ CAACACATGAGCGAAACCCTATAA
Terms and licenses: Academic/Nonprofit Terms; Industry Terms: Not Available to Industry
Depositor comments: The insert within this plasmid contains a 2x35S promoter, STTM, T35S and CmR.
How to cite: pFGC5941-PacI-ath-STTM2934 was a gift from Guiliang Tang (Addgene plasmid # 84110 ; http://n2t.net/addgene:84110 ; RRID:Addgene_84110)
