[The description below was written by a language model from this plasmid's Addgene catalogue record.]
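Description:
pFGC5941-PacI-ath-STTM2934 is a plant expression plasmid built on the pFGC5941-PacI backbone (about 8.6 kb without insert) and designed to knock down the function of miRNA2934 in Arabidopsis thaliana. It is maintained in E. coli as a high-copy plasmid under dual chloramphenicol and kanamycin selection, while transformed plants are selected with Basta (glufosinate herbicide). The record gives no feature table, so the origins of replication and any T-DNA border elements of the backbone are not stated here.

The payload is a roughly 2.8 kb cassette inserted as a PacI fragment, with both PacI sites retained. According to the depositor's comments, this fragment contains a doubled CaMV 35S promoter (2x35S), the short tandem target mimic (STTM) for miR2934, a 35S terminator, and a chloramphenicol resistance gene. The enhanced 35S promoter drives strong constitutive transcription of the STTM RNA in plant tissues, and the terminator closes the transcription unit. The chloramphenicol marker travels with the cassette, so that combining it with the backbone's kanamycin resistance lets bacteria carrying the insert be selected directly after the PacI transfer.

An STTM is a non-coding RNA carrying two imperfect binding sites for a chosen microRNA joined by a short spacer; the mismatched sites resist cleavage, so the transcript sequesters the miRNA and triggers its degradation. Expressing STTM2934 in Arabidopsis is therefore intended to deplete miR2934, relieve repression of its targets, and allow loss-of-function study of this miRNA.
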