>Addgene plasmid #84110 | pFGC5941-PacI-ath-STTM2934 | depositor partial sequence | sequence record 160666 | STTM
TCCAAGGCGTTCGATGCAGAAAGAGTTGTTGTTGTTATGGTCTAATTTAAATATGGTCTAAAGAAGAAGA
ATTCCAAGGCGTTCGATGCAGAAAGA
