>Addgene plasmid #84110 | pFGC5941-PacI-ath-STTM2934 | addgene partial sequence | sequence record 166728 | pFGC-RCS-1 5'-AATAAAAACTGACTCGGA-3'
AATCTCAGAATTCATGGATCCTAGGTGAGTCTAGAGAGTTAATTAAGTTTGCAAGCAGCAGATTACGCGC
AGAAAAAAAGGATCTCAAGGAGATCCTTTGGATCACAAAAAAAAAGCCCGCTCATTAGGCGGGTTAAATT
CCCGGGTACTGCAGCCGATTCATTAATGCAGGTTAACCTGGCTTATCGAAATTAATACGACTCACTATAG
GGAGACCGGCAGATCTGATCCCTACTCCGAAAATGTCAAAGATACAGTCTCAGAAGACCAAAGGGCTATT
GAGACTTTTCAACCAAGGGTAATTTCGGGAAACCTCCTCGGATTCCATTGCCCAGCTATCTGTCACTTCA
TCGAAAGGACAGTGGAAAAGGAAGGTGGCTCCTACAAATGCCATCATTGCGATAAAGGAAAGGCTATCAT
TCAAGATGCCTCTGCCGACAGTGGTCCCAAAGATGGACCCCCACCCACGAGGAGCATCGTGGGAAAAGAA
GACGTTCCAACCACGTCTTCAAAGCAAGTGGATTGATGTGACATCTCCACTGACGTAAGGGATGACGCAC
AATCCCACCCCTACTCCAAAAATGTCAAAGATACTGTCTCAGAAGACCAAAGGGCTATTGAGACTTTTCA
ACAAAGGGTAATTTCGGGAAACCTCCTCGGATTCCATTGCCCAGCTATCTGTCACCTCATCGAAAGGACA
GTAGAAAAGGGAGGTGGCTCCTACAAATGCCATCATTGCGATAAAGGAAAGGCTATCATTCAAGATGCCT
CTGCCGACAGTGGTCCCAAAGATGGACCCCCACCCACGAGGAGCATCGTGGA
