>Addgene plasmid #84110 | pFGC5941-PacI-ath-STTM2934 | addgene partial sequence | sequence record 166741 | M13-F20 5'-TGTAAAACGACGGCCAGT-3'
TGCTGAGCCTCGACATGTTGTCGCAAAATTCGCCCTGGACCCGCCCAACGATTTGTCGTCACTGTCAAGG
TTTGACCTGCACTTCATTTGGGGCCCACATACACCAAAAAAATGCTGCATAATTCTCGGGGCAGCAAGTC
GGTTACCCGGCCGCCGTGCTGGACCGGGTTGAATGGTGCCCGTAACTTTCGGTAGAGCGGACGGCCAATA
CTCAACTTCAAGGAATCTCACCCATGCGCGCCGGCGGGGAACCGGAGTTCCCTTCAGTGAGCGTTATTAG
TTCGCCGCTCGGTGTGTCGTAGATACTAGCCCCTGGGGCACTTTTGAAATTTGAATAAGATTTATGTAAT
CAGTCTTTTAGGTTTGACCGGTTCTGCCGCTTTTTTTAAAATTGGATTTGTAATAATAAAACGCAATTGT
TTGTTATTGTGGCGCTCTATCATAGATGTCGCTATAAACCTATTCAGCACAATATATTGTTTTCATTTTA
ATATTGTACATATAAGTAGTAGGGTACAATCAGTAAATTGAACGGAGAATATTATTCATAAAAATACGAT
AGTAACGGGTGATATATTCATTAGAATGAACCGAAACCGGCGGTAAGGATCTGAGCTACACATGCTCAGG
TTTTTTACAACGTGCACAACAGAATTGAAAGCAAATATCATGCGATCATAGGCGTCTCGCATATCTCATT
AAAGCAGGACTCTAGGGACTAGTCCCGGGTCTTAATTAAGAAAGGCGGACAGGTATCCGGTAAGCGGCAG
GGTCGGAACAGGAGAGCGCACGAGGGAGCTTCCAGGGGGGAAACGCCTGGTATCTTTATAGTCCTGTCGG
GTTTCGCCACCTCTGACTTGAGCGTCGATTT
