>Addgene plasmid #84110 | pFGC5941-PacI-ath-STTM2934 | addgene partial sequence | sequence record 167880 | T7 5'-TAATACGACTCACTATAGGG-3'
AAGATACAGTCTCAGAAGACCAAAGGGCTATTGAGACTTTTCAACCAAGGGTAATTTCGGGAAACCTCCT
CGGATTCCATTGCCCAGCTATCTGTCACTTCATCGAAAGGACAGTGGAAAAGGAAGGTGGCTCCTACAAA
TGCCATCATTGCGATAAAGGAAAGGCTATCATTCAAGATGCCTCTGCCGACAGTGGTCCCAAAGATGGAC
CCCCACCCACGAGGAGCATCGTGGGAAAAGAAGACGTTCCAACCACGTCTTCAAAGCAAGTGGATTGATG
TGACATCTCCACTGACGTAAGGGATGACGCACAATCCCACCCCTACTCCAAAAATGTCAAAGATACTGTC
TCAGAAGACCAAAGGGCTATTGAGACTTTTCAACAAAGGGTAATTTCGGGAAACCTCCTCGGATTCCATT
GCCCAGCTATCTGTCACCTCATCGAAAGGACAGTAGAAAAGGAAGGTGGCTCCTACAAATGCCATCATTG
CGATAAAGGAAAGGCTATCATTCAAGATGCCTCTGCCGACAGTGGTCCCAAAGATGGACCCCCACCCACG
AGGAGCATCGTGGAAAAAGAAGACGTTCCAACCACGTCTTCAAAGCAAGTGGATTGATGTGACATCTCCA
CTGACATAAGGGATGACGCACAACCCCACTATCCTTCGCAAGACCCTTCCTCTATATAAGGAAGTTCATT
TCATTTGGAGAGGACAGCCCAAGCTTTCCAAGGCGTTCGATGCAGAAAGAGTTGTTGTTGTTATGGTCTA
ATTTAAATATGGTCTAAAGAAGAAGAATTCCAAGGCGTTCGATGCAGAAAGAGAATTCGGTACGCTGAA
